Addgene plasmid #170769: tagRFP-IMBB4-pUC
Purpose: test plasmid for 5RM assembly, encodes fluorescent red protein
Depositing lab: Ichiro Matsumura. Depositing organization: Emory University. Publication: Golden Gate assembly of BioBrick-compliant parts using Type II restriction endonucleases. Matsumura I. Biotechniques. 2022 May;72(5):185-193. doi: 10.2144/btn-2021-0083. Epub 2022 Mar 8. PubMed 35255734.
Backbone
  Vector backbone: pUC
  Backbone manufacturer: GenScript
  Backbone size w/o insert (bp): 1835
  Total vector size (bp): 2730
Growth in bacteria
  Bacterial resistance: Ampicillin, 100 μg/mL
  Growth temperature: 37°C
  Growth strain: DH5alpha
  Copy number: High Copy
Gene/Insert
  Gene/Insert name: tagRFP
  Species: Synthetic
  Insert size (bp): 695
  Promoter: none
  Cloning method: Restriction Enzyme; 5′ cloning site MfeI (not destroyed); 3′ cloning site NsiI (not destroyed)
  Sequencing primers: 5′ part sequenced in different plasmid prior to subcloning; 3′ part sequenced in different plasmid prior to subcloning
Terms and licenses: Academic/Nonprofit Terms; Industry Terms: Not Available to Industry
Depositor comments: This plasmid was designed to test 5RM assembly protocols
How to cite: tagRFP-IMBB4-pUC was a gift from Ichiro Matsumura (Addgene plasmid # 170769 ; http://n2t.net/addgene:170769 ; RRID:Addgene_170769)
