[The description below was written by a language model from this plasmid's Addgene catalogue record and pLannotate feature annotations shown in this document.]
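Description:
tagRFP-IMBB4-pUC is a small (about 2.7 kb), high-copy bacterial cloning plasmid built on a minimal pUC backbone of roughly 1.8 kb. It replicates in E. coli from the ColE1/pMB1-type pUC origin and is selected with ampicillin through a β-lactamase gene driven by its native bla promoter. Apart from these two maintenance elements, the annotated sequence contains only the payload, so this is a parts-carrier plasmid rather than an expression vector.

The insert is a synthetic coding sequence of about 700 bp for TagRFP, a constitutively fluorescent red protein derived from the sea anemone Entacmaea quadricolor. It is flanked by a BioBrick prefix (the version used for parts beginning with ATG) and the universal BioBrick suffix, making it a BioBrick-compliant part. It was cloned between MfeI and NsiI sites, both of which remain intact. The record lists no promoter for the insert, and none is annotated upstream of the coding sequence, so red fluorescence would presumably depend on joining the part to suitable regulatory elements.

According to the depositor, the plasmid was designed as a test substrate for "5RM" assembly protocols, in the context of work on Golden Gate-style assembly of BioBrick-compliant parts using Type II restriction endonucleases. The red fluorescent protein presumably provides a simple visual readout of whether the part has been correctly assembled, although the record does not spell out the details of the assay or what the "IMBB4" designation refers to.
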