Features (pLannotate 1.2.2; 6 found; start..end, strand, type, name):
    145..1005    -  CDS            AmpR: β-lactamase; bla; confers resistance to ampicillin, carbenicillin, and related antibiotics
   1006..1110    -  promoter       AmpR promoter: bla
   1168..1188    -  misc_feature   BioBrick suffix: universal suffix for all parts
   1195..1884    -  CDS            TagRFP: TagRFP is a basic (constitutively fluorescent) red fluorescent protein published in 2007, derived from Entacmaea quadricolor. It has very low acid sensitivity.
   1900..1919    -  misc_feature   BioBrick prefix: BioBrick prefix for parts that start with "ATG"
   2116..2704    -  rep_origin     ori: high-copy-number ColE1/pMB1/pBR322/pUC origin of replication
>Addgene plasmid #170769 | tagRFP-IMBB4-pUC | addgene full sequence | sequence record 334760 | Addgene NGS Result
GTCTGACGCTCAGTGGAACGAAAACTCACGTTAAGGGATTTTGGTCATGAGATTATCAAAAAGGATCTTC
ACCTAGATCCTTTTAAATTAAAAATGAAGTTTTAAATCAATCTAAAGTATATATGAGTAAACTTGGTCTG
ACAGTTACCAATGCTTAATCAGTGAGGCACCTATCTCAGCGATCTGTCTATTTCGTTCATCCATAGTTGC
CTGACTCCCCGTCGTGTAGATAACTACGATACGGGAGGGCTTACCATCTGGCCCCAGTGCTGCAATGATA
CCGCGAGACCCACGCTCACCGGCTCCAGATTTATCAGCAATAAACCAGCCAGCCGGAAGGGCCGAGCGCA
GAAGTGGTCCTGCAACTTTATCCGCCTCCATCCAGTCTATTAATTGTTGCCGGGAAGCTAGAGTAAGTAG
TTCGCCAGTTAATAGTTTGCGCAACGTTGTTGCCATTGCTACAGGCATCGTGGTGTCACGCTCGTCGTTT
GGTATGGCTTCATTCAGCTCCGGTTCCCAACGATCAAGGCGAGTTACATGATCCCCCATGTTGTGCAAAA
AAGCGGTTAGCTCCTTCGGTCCTCCGATCGTTGTCAGAAGTAAGTTGGCCGCAGTGTTATCACTCATGGT
TATGGCAGCACTGCATAATTCTCTTACTGTCATGCCATCCGTAAGATGCTTTTCTGTGACTGGTGAGTAC
TCAACCAAGTCATTCTGAGAATAGTGTATGCGGCGACCGAGTTGCTCTTGCCCGGCGTCAATACGGGATA
ATACCGCGCCACATAGCAGAACTTTAAAAGTGCTCATCATTGGAAAACGTTCTTCGGGGCGAAAACTCTC
AAGGATCTTACCGCTGTTGAGATCCAGTTCGATGTAACCCACTCGTGCACCCAACTGATCTTCAGCATCT
TTTACTTTCACCAGCGTTTCTGGGTGAGCAAAAACAGGAAGGCAAAATGCCGCAAAAAAGGGAATAAGGG
CGACACGGAAATGTTGAATACTCATACTCTTCCTTTTTCAATATTATTGAAGCATTTATCAGGGTTATTG
TCTCATGAGCGGATACATATTTGAATGTATTTAGAAAAATAAACAAATAGGGGTTCCGCGCACATTTCCC
CGAAAAGTGCCACCTGACGTCCCAATGATATGCATGTCGACCTCGAGCTGCAGCGGCCGCTACTAGTATC
AACCATGTCCCAATTTACTAGGCAAATCACAGTAACGTGCTACGGCGACTTCGTGTTGTTCAACATAAGT
TTCCTTATCGGCTTCTTTGATACGTTCCAAACGATGATCGACGTAGTATACACCAGGCATCTTAAGATTC
TTTGCTGGCTTTTTACTACGGTATGTGGTCTTAAAATTACAGATCAAATGACCTCCACCAACAAGTTTCA
ATGCCATATCTGAACGACCCTCAAGTCCACCATCAGCAGGATACAACATTTCGGTATTGGCTTCCCATCC
AAGAGTCTTTTTCTGCATAACAGGACCATTAGATGGAAAATTTACTCCACGGATCTTGACATTGTAGATC
AAACAACCATCTTGCAAAGATGTATCTTGAGTAGCTGTCAAGACTCCACCATCTTCATAAGTTGTAACAC
GTTCCCATGTAAATCCTTCAGGAAAAGACTGTTTAAAGAAATCTGGGATACCTTGTGTATGATTGATAAA
GGTACGTGATCCGTACATAAAAGATGTTGCAAGAATATCAAAAGCAAAAGGAAGTGGTCCACCTTCGACA
ACCTTAATACGCATGGTTTGAGTACCTTCATACGGTTTTCCTTCTCCTTCTGAGGTACATTTAAAGTGGT
GATTATTGACAGTTCCTTCCATATACAATTTCATGTGCATATTTTCCTTGATAAGTTCTGACATATGATA
CCTCCTTATCTAGAAGCGGCCGCGAATTCACGCGTCAATTGTTTCTTTTGGGTATAGCGTCGTGGACAGT
CATTCATCTTTCTGCCCCTCCAAAAGCAAAAACCCGCCGAAGCGGGTTTTTACGTAAATCAGGTGAAACT
GACCGATAAGCCGGATCGGAAAGAACATGTGAGCAAAAGGCCAGCAAAAGGCCAGGAACCGTAAAAAGGC
CGCGTTGCTGGCGTTTTTCCATAGGCTCCGCCCCCCTGACGAGCATCACAAAAATCGACGCTCAAGTCAG
AGGTGGCGAAACCCGACAGGACTATAAAGATACCAGGCGTTTCCCCCTGGAAGCTCCCTCGTGCGCTCTC
CTGTTCCGACCCTGCCGCTTACCGGATACCTGTCCGCCTTTCTCCCTTCGGGAAGCGTGGCGCTTTCTCA
TAGCTCACGCTGTAGGTATCTCAGTTCGGTGTAGGTCGTTCGCTCCAAGCTGGGCTGTGTGCACGAACCC
CCCGTTCAGCCCGACCGCTGCGCCTTATCCGGTAACTATCGTCTTGAGTCCAACCCGGTAAGACACGACT
TATCGCCACTGGCAGCAGCCACTGGTAACAGGATTAGCAGAGCGAGGTATGTAGGCGGTGCTACAGAGTT
CTTGAAGTGGTGGCCTAACTACGGCTACACTAGAAGAACAGTATTTGGTATCTGCGCTCTGCTGAAGCCA
GTTACCTTCGGAAAAAGAGTTGGTAGCTCTTGATCCGGCAAACAAACCACCGCTGGTAGCGGTGGTTTTT
TTGTTTGCAAGCAGCAGATTACGCGCAGAAAAAAAGGATCTCAAGAAGATCCTTTGATCTTTTCTACGGG
